Addgene plasmid #136631: pUltra-FPheKRS
Purpose: Genetic Incorporation 4-fluorophenyl carbamate lysine (FPheK) into proteins
Depositing lab: Han Xiao. Depositing organization: Rice University. Publication: Proximity-Induced Site-Specific Antibody Conjugation. Yu C, Tang J, Loredo A, Chen Y, Jung SY, Jain A, Gordon A, Xiao H. Bioconjug Chem. 2018 Nov 21;29(11):3522-3526. doi: 10.1021/acs.bioconjchem.8b00680. Epub 2018 Nov 1. PubMed 30372039.
Backbone
  Vector backbone: pUltra
  Backbone size w/o insert (bp): 4037
  Total vector size (bp): 5297
  Vector type: Bacterial Expression
Growth in bacteria
  Bacterial resistance: Spectinomycin, 50 μg/mL
  Growth temperature: 37°C
  Growth strain: DH5alpha
  Copy number: Low Copy
Gene/Insert
  Gene/Insert name: FPheKRS
  Species: Methanosarcina barkeri
  Insert size (bp): 1260
  Promoter: Tac1 promoter
  Cloning method: Restriction Enzyme; 5′ cloning site Not1 (unknown if destroyed); 3′ cloning site Not1 (unknown if destroyed)
  Sequencing primers: 5′ ATGGATAAAAAACCATTAGA; 3′ TTATAGATTGGTTGAAATCC
Terms and licenses: Academic/Nonprofit Terms; Industry Terms: Not Available to Industry
Depositor comments: Please note: Plasmid contains a 65bp insertion in the CloDF13 ori. This insertion is not known to affect plasmid function.
How to cite: pUltra-FPheKRS was a gift from Han Xiao (Addgene plasmid # 136631 ; http://n2t.net/addgene:136631 ; RRID:Addgene_136631)
