[The description below was written by a language model from this plasmid's Addgene catalogue record and pLannotate feature annotations shown in this document.]
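Description:
pUltra-FPheKRS is a low-copy bacterial expression plasmid built on the pUltra backbone for genetic code expansion in E. coli, specifically for site-specific incorporation of the noncanonical amino acid 4-fluorophenyl carbamate lysine (FPheK) into proteins. It replicates from a CloDF13 (CDF) origin, which is compatible with other common origins, so it can be maintained alongside a second plasmid, presumably one encoding the target protein. Selection is by spectinomycin through an aadA (SmR) aminoglycoside adenylyltransferase gene annotated downstream of an AmpR (bla) promoter.

The roughly 1.26 kb insert, FPheKRS, is annotated as pylS, the pyrrolysyl-tRNA synthetase of Methanosarcina barkeri. Its name and stated purpose imply a variant that charges FPheK, although the record does not list the mutations involved. The synthetase is transcribed from a tac promoter with an adjacent lac operator, and a plasmid-borne lacI gene with its own promoter supplies the repressor, making expression IPTG-inducible. A 5S rRNA segment and a partial rrnB T1 terminator follow the coding sequence. A separate tRNA feature lies downstream. It is most likely the cognate suppressor tRNA, since the pyrrolysine system decodes the UAG stop codon, but the annotation does not identify the tRNA or its promoter. A short tetracycline-resistance fragment and a CAP binding site appear to be backbone remnants.

The two sequence records differ slightly. The long-read assembly is 5,377 nt and shows the CloDF13 origin split into two fragments, consistent with the depositor's note of a 65 bp insertion not known to affect function. The 5,312 nt record shows an intact origin. The associated publication concerns proximity-induced, site-specific antibody conjugation.
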