Features (pLannotate 1.2.2; 14 found; start..end, strand, type, name):
      1..78      -  promoter       lacI promoter: lacI
    126..154     +  promoter       tac promoter: strong E. coli promoter; hybrid between the trp and lac UV5 promoters
    162..178     +  protein_bind   lac operator: The lac repressor binds to the lac operator to inhibit transcription in E. coli. This inhibition can be relieved by adding lactose or isopropyl-β-D-thiogalactopyranoside (IPTG). lac repressor encoded by lacI
    202..1458    +  CDS            pylS: PYLS_METBA - Experimental evidence at protein level: Swiss-Prot protein existence level 1. Catalyzes the attachment of pyrrolysine to tRNA(Pyl). Pyrrolysine is a lysine derivative encoded by the termination codon UAG. From Methanosarcina barkeri.
   1573..1688    +  ncRNA          5S rRNA: Accession: RF00001 - 5S ribosomal RNA
   1692..1729    +  terminator     rrnB T1 terminator (fragment): transcription terminator T1 from the E. coli rrnB gene
   2021..2089    +  ncRNA          tRNA: Accession: RF00005 - tRNA
   2351..3142    -  CDS            SmR: aminoglycoside adenylyltransferase (Murphy, 1985); aadA; confers resistance to spectinomycin and streptomycin
   3143..3234    -  promoter       AmpR promoter: bla
   3282..3963    -  rep_origin     CloDF13 ori (fragment): Plasmids containing the CloDF13 (CDF) origin of replication can be propagated in E. coli cells that contain additional plasmids with compatible origins.
   3988..4085    -  rep_origin     CloDF13 ori (fragment): Plasmids containing the CloDF13 (CDF) origin of replication can be propagated in E. coli cells that contain additional plasmids with compatible origins.
   4182..4246    -  CDS            TcR (fragment): tetracycline efflux protein; tet; confers resistance to tetracycline
   4261..4282    -  protein_bind   CAP binding site: CAP binding activates transcription in the presence of cAMP. E. coli catabolite activator protein
   4295..5377    -  CDS            lacI: lac repressor; lacI; The lac repressor binds to the lac operator to inhibit transcription in E. coli. This inhibition can be relieved by adding lactose or isopropyl-β-D-thiogalactopyranoside (IPTG).
>Addgene plasmid #136631 | pUltra-FPheKRS | addgene full sequence | sequence record 450968 | Addgene Long Read Sequencing Result
ATTCACCACCCTGAATTGACTCTCTTCCGGGCGCTATCATGCCATACCGCGAAAGGTTTTGCGCCATTCG
ATGGTGTCCGGGATCTCGACGCTCTCCCTTATGCGACTCCTGCATTAGGGAGCTGTTGACAATTAATCAT
CGGCTCGTATAATGTGTGGAATTGTGAGCGGATAACAATTTCACAAAGGAGGTGCGGCCGCATGGATAAA
AAACCATTAGATGTTTTAATATCTGCGACCGGGCTCTGGATGTCCAGGACTGGCACGCTCCACAAAATCA
AGCACCATGAGGTCTCAAGAAGTAAAATATACATTGAAATGGCGTGTGGAGACCATCTTGTTGTGAATAA
TTCCAGGAGTTGTAGAACAGCCAGAGCATTCAGACATCATAAGTACAGAAAAACCTGCAAACGATGTAGG
GTTTCGGACGAGGATATCAATAATTTTCTCACAAGATCAACCGAAAGCAAAAACAGTGTGAAAGTTAGGG
TAGTTTCTGCTCCAAAGGTCAAAAAAGCTATGCCGAAATCAGTTTCAAGGGCTCCGAAGCCTCTGGAAAA
TTCTGTTTCTGCAAAGGCATCAACGAACACATCCAGATCTGTACCTTCGCCTGCAAAATCAACTCCAAAT
TCGTCTGTTCCCGCATCGGCTCCTGCTCCTTCACTTACAAGAAGCCAGCTTGATAGGGTTGAGGCTCTCT
TAAGTCCAGAGGATAAAATTTCTCTAAATATGGCAAAGCCTTTCAGGGAACTTGAGCCTGAACTTGTGAC
AAGAAGAAAAAACGATTTTCAGCGGCTCTATACCAATGATAGAGAAGACTACCTCGGTAAACTCGAACGT
GATATTACGAAATTTTTCGTAGACCGGGGTTTTCTGGAGATAAAGTCTCCTATCCTTATTCCGGCGGAAT
ACGTGGAGAGAATGGGTATTAATAATGATACTGAACTTTCAAAACAGATCTTCCGGGTGGATAAAAATCT
CTGCTTGAGGCCAATGCTTGCCCCGACTCTTTATAACTATGCTCGAAAACTCGATAGGATTTTACCAGGC
CCAATAAAAATTTTCGAAGTCGGACCTTGTTACCGGAAAGAGTCTGACGGCAAAGAGCACCTGGAAGAAT
TTACTATGGTGAACTTCTTTCAGATGGGTTCGGGATGTACTCGGGAAAATCTTGAAGCTCTCATCAAAGA
GTTTCTGGACTATCTGGAAATCGACTTCGAAATCGTAGGAGATTCCTGTATGGTCTTTGGGGATACTCTT
GATATAATGCACGGGGACCTGGAGCTTTCTTCGGCAGTCGTCGGGCCAGTTTCTCTTGATAGAGAATGGG
GTATTGACAAACCATGGATAGGTGCAGGTTTTGGTCTTGAACGCTTGCTCAAGGTTATGCACGGCTTTAA
AAACATTAAGAGGGCATCAAGGTCCGAATCTTACTATAATGGGATTTCAACCAATCTATAAGCGGCCGCG
TTTAAACGGTCTCCAGCTTGGCTGTTTTGGCGGATGAGAGAAGATTTTCAGCCTGATACAGATTAAATCA
GAACGCAGAAGCGGTCTGATAAAACAGAATTTGCCTGGCGGCAGTAGCGCGGTGGTCCCACCTGACCCCA
TGCCGAACTCAGAAGTGAAACGCCGTAGCGCCGATGGTAGTGTGGGGTCTCCCCATGCGAGAGTAGGGAA
CTGCCAGGCATCAAATAAAACGAAAGGCTCAGTCGAAAGACTGGGCCTTGTTTGTGAGCTCCCGGTCATC
AATCATCCCCATAATCCTTGTTAGCCTGCAGGTAATTCCGCTTCGCAACATGTGAGCACCGGTTTATTGA
CTACCGGAAGCAGTGTGACCGTGTGCTTCTCAAATGCCTGAGGCCAGTTTGCTCAGGCTCTCCCCGTGGA
GGTAATAATTGACGATATGATCAGTGCACGGCTAACTAAGCGGCCTGCTGACTTTCTCGCCGATCAAAAG
GCATTTTGCTATTAAGGGATTGACGAGGGCGTATCTGCGCAGTAAGATGCGCCCCGCATTCGGAAACCTG
ATCATGTAGATCGAATGGACTCTAAATCCGTTCAGCCGGGTTAGATTCCCGGGGTTTCCGCCAAATTCGA
AAAGCCTGCTCAACGAGCAGGCTTTTTTGCATGCTCGAGCAGCTCAGGGTCGAATTTGCCATGGCGGCCA
CCAGGTACCACCGGCGCCTCAGGCATTTGAGAAGCACACGGTCACACTGCTTCCGGTAGTCAATAAACCG
GTAAACCAGCAATAGACATAAGCGGCTATTTAACGACCCTGCCCTGAACCGACGACCGGGTCATCGTGGC
CGGATCTTGCGGCCCCTCGGCTTGAACGAATTGTTAGACATTATTTGCCGACTACCTTGGTGATCTCGCC
TTTCACGTAGTGGACAAATTCTTCCAACTGATCTGCGCGCGAGGCCAAGCGATCTTCTTCTTGTCCAAGA
TAAGCCTGTCTAGCTTCAAGTATGACGGGCTGATACTGGGCCGGCAGGCGCTCCATTGCCCAGTCGGCAG
CGACATCCTTCGGCGCGATTTTGCCGGTTACTGCGCTGTACCAAATGCGGGACAACGTAAGCACTACATT
TCGCTCATCGCCAGCCCAGTCGGGCGGCGAGTTCCATAGCGTTAAGGTTTCATTTAGCGCCTCAAATAGA
TCCTGTTCAGGAACCGGATCAAAGAGTTCCTCCGCCGCTGGACCTACCAAGGCAACGCTATGTTCTCTTG
CTTTTGTCAGCAAGATAGCCAGATCAATGTCGATCGTGGCTGGCTCGAAGATACCTGCAAGAATGTCATT
GCGCTGCCATTCTCCAAATTGCAGTTCGCGCTTAGCTGGATAACGCCACGGAATGATGTCGTCGTGCACA
ACAATGGTGACTTCTACAGCGCGGAGAATCTCGCTCTCTCCAGGGGAAGCCGAAGTTTCCAAAAGGTCGT
TGATCAAAGCTCGCCGCGTTGTTTCATCAAGCCTTACGGTCACCGTAACCAGCAAATCAATATCACTGTG
TGGCTTCAGGCCGCCATCCACTGCGGAGCCGTACAAATGTACGGCCAGCAACGTCGGTTCGAGATGGCGC
TCGATGACGCCAACTACCTCTGATAGTTGAGTCGATACTTCGGCGATCACCGCTTCCCTCATACTCTTCC
TTTTTCAATATTATTGAAGCATTTATCAGGGTTATTGTCTCATGAGCGGATACATATTTGAATGTATTTA
GAAAAATAAACAAATAGCTAGCTCACTCGGTCGCTACGCTCCGGGCGTGAGACTGCGGCGGGCGCTGCGG
ACACATACAAAGTTACCCACAGATTCCGTGGATAAGCAGGGGACTAACATGTGAGGCAAAACAGCAGGGC
CGCGCCGGTGGCGTTTTTCCATAGGCTCCGCCCTCCTGCCAGAGTTCACATAAACAGACGCTTTTCCGGT
GCATCTGTGGGAGCCGTGAGGCTCAACCATGAATCTGACAGTACGGGCGAAACCCGACAGGACTTAAAGA
TCCCCACCGTTTCCGGCGGGTCGCTCCCTCTTGCGCTCTCCTGTTCCGACCCTGCCGTTTACCGGATACC
TGTTCCGCCTTTCTCCCTTACGGGAAGTGTGGCGCTTTCTCATAGCTCACACACTGGTATCTCGGCTCGG
TGTAGGTCGTTCGCTCCAAGCTGGGCTGTAAGCAAGAACTCCCCGTTCAGCCCGACTGCTGCGCCTTATC
CGGTAACTGTTCACTTGAGTCCAACCCGGAAAAGCACGGTAAAACGCCACTGGCAGCAGCCATTGGTAAC
TGGGAGTTCGCAGAGGATTTGTTTAGCTAAACACGCGGTTGCTCTTGAAGTGTGCGCCAAAGTCCGGCTA
CACTGGAAGGACAGATTTGGTTGCTGTGCTCTGCGAAAGCCAGTTACCACGGTTAAGCAGTTCCCCAACT
GACTTAACCTTCGATCAAACCACCTCCCCAGGTGGTTTTTTCGAAGGTTAAGTCAGTTGGGGAACTGCTT
AACCTTCGATCAAACCACCTCCCCAGGTGGTTTTTTCGTTTACAGGGCAAAAGATTACGCGCAGAAAAAA
AGGATCTCAAGAAGATCCTTTGATCTTTTCTACTGAACCGCTCTAGATTTCAGTGCAATTTATCTCTTCA
AATGTAGCACCTGAAGTCAGCCCCATACGATATAAGTTGTAATTCTCATGTTAGTCATGCCCCGCGCCCA
CCGGAAGGAGCTGACTGGGTTGAAGGCTCTCAAGGGCATCGGTCGAGATCCCGGTGCCTAATGAGTGAGC
TAACTTACATTAATTGCGTTGCGCTCACTGCCCGCTTTCCAGTCGGGAAACCTGTCGTGCCAGCTGCATT
AATGAATCGGCCAACGCGCGGGGAGAGGCGGTTTGCGTATTGGGCGCCAGGGTGGTTTTTCTTTTCACCA
GTGAGACGGGCAACAGCTGATTGCCCTTCACCGCCTGGCCCTGAGAGAGTTGCAGCAAGCGGTCCACGCT
GGTTTGCCCCAGCAGGCGAAAATCCTGTTTGATGGTGGTTAACGGCGGGATATAACATGAGCTGTCTTCG
GTATCGTCGTATCCCACTACCGAGATGTCCGCACCAACGCGCAGCCCGGACTCGGTAATGGCGCGCATTG
CGCCCAGCGCCATCTGATCGTTGGCAACCAGCATCGCAGTGGGAACGATGCCCTCATTCAGCATTTGCAT
GGTTTGTTGAAAACCGGACATGGCACTCCAGTCGCCTTCCCGTTCCGCTATCGGCTGAATTTGATTGCGA
GTGAGATATTTATGCCAGCCAGCCAGACGCAGACGCGCCGAGACAGAACTTAATGGGCCCGCTAACAGCG
CGATTTGCTGGTGACCCAATGCGACCAGATGCTCCACGCCCAGTCGCGTACCGTCTTCATGGGAGAAAAT
AATACTGTTGATGGGTGTCTGGTCAGAGACATCAAGAAATAACGCCGGAACATTAGTGCAGGCAGCTTCC
ACAGCAATGGCATCCTGGTCATCCAGCGGATAGTTAATGATCAGCCCACTGACGCGTTGCGCGAGAAGAT
TGTGCACCGCCGCTTTACAGGCTTCGACGCCGCTTCGTTCTACCATCGACACCACCACGCTGGCACCCAG
TTGATCGGCGCGAGATTTAATCGCCGCGACAATTTGCGACGGCGCGTGCAGGGCCAGACTGGAGGTGGCA
ACGCCAATCAGCAACGACTGTTTGCCCGCCAGTTGTTGTGCCACGCGGTTGGGAATGTAATTCAGCTCCG
CCATCGCCGCTTCCACTTTTTCCCGCGTTTTCGCAGAAACGTGGCTGGCCTGGTTCACCACGCGGGAAAC
GGTCTGATAAGAGACACCGGCATACTCTGCGACATCGTATAACGTTACTGGTTTCAC
