Features (pLannotate 1.2.2; 13 found; start..end, strand, type, name):
    122..150     +  promoter       tac promoter: strong E. coli promoter; hybrid between the trp and lac UV5 promoters
    158..174     +  protein_bind   lac operator: The lac repressor binds to the lac operator to inhibit transcription in E. coli. This inhibition can be relieved by adding lactose or isopropyl-β-D-thiogalactopyranoside (IPTG). lac repressor encoded by lacI
    198..1454    +  CDS            pylS: PYLS_METBA - Experimental evidence at protein level: Swiss-Prot protein existence level 1. Catalyzes the attachment of pyrrolysine to tRNA(Pyl). Pyrrolysine is a lysine derivative encoded by the termination codon UAG. From Methanosarcina barkeri.
   1569..1684    +  ncRNA          5S rRNA: Accession: RF00001 - 5S ribosomal RNA
   1688..1725    +  terminator     rrnB T1 terminator (fragment): transcription terminator T1 from the E. coli rrnB gene
   2017..2085    +  ncRNA          tRNA: Accession: RF00005 - tRNA
   2347..3138    -  CDS            SmR: aminoglycoside adenylyltransferase (Murphy, 1985); aadA; confers resistance to spectinomycin and streptomycin
   3139..3230    -  promoter       AmpR promoter: bla
   3278..4016    -  rep_origin     CloDF13 ori: Plasmids containing the CloDF13 (CDF) origin of replication can be propagated in E. coli cells that contain additional plasmids with compatible origins.
   4113..4177    -  CDS            TcR (fragment): tetracycline efflux protein; tet; confers resistance to tetracycline
   4192..4213    -  protein_bind   CAP binding site: CAP binding activates transcription in the presence of cAMP. E. coli catabolite activator protein
   4226..5308    -  CDS            lacI: lac repressor; lacI; The lac repressor binds to the lac operator to inhibit transcription in E. coli. This inhibition can be relieved by adding lactose or isopropyl-β-D-thiogalactopyranoside (IPTG).
   5309..74      -  promoter       lacI promoter (across the origin): lacI
>Addgene plasmid #136631 | pUltra-FPheKRS Sequencing Result | analyzer sequence | sequence record 360107
ACCACCCTGAATTGACTCTCTTCCGGGCGCTATCATGCCATACCGCGAAAGGTTTTGCGCCATTCGATGG
TGTCCGGGATCTCGACGCTCTCCCTTATGCGACTCCTGCATTAGGGAGCTGTTGACAATTAATCATCGGC
TCGTATAATGTGTGGAATTGTGAGCGGATAACAATTTCACAAAGGAGGTGCGGCCGCATGGATAAAAAAC
CATTAGATGTTTTAATATCTGCGACCGGGCTCTGGATGTCCAGGACTGGCACGCTCCACAAAATCAAGCA
CCATGAGGTCTCAAGAAGTAAAATATACATTGAAATGGCGTGTGGAGACCATCTTGTTGTGAATAATTCC
AGGAGTTGTAGAACAGCCAGAGCATTCAGACATCATAAGTACAGAAAAACCTGCAAACGATGTAGGGTTT
CGGACGAGGATATCAATAATTTTCTCACAAGATCAACCGAAAGCAAAAACAGTGTGAAAGTTAGGGTAGT
TTCTGCTCCAAAGGTCAAAAAAGCTATGCCGAAATCAGTTTCAAGGGCTCCGAAGCCTCTGGAAAATTCT
GTTTCTGCAAAGGCATCAACGAACACATCCAGATCTGTACCTTCGCCTGCAAAATCAACTCCAAATTCGT
CTGTTCCCGCATCGGCTCCTGCTCCTTCACTTACAAGAAGCCAGCTTGATAGGGTTGAGGCTCTCTTAAG
TCCAGAGGATAAAATTTCTCTAAATATGGCAAAGCCTTTCAGGGAACTTGAGCCTGAACTTGTGACAAGA
AGAAAAAACGATTTTCAGCGGCTCTATACCAATGATAGAGAAGACTACCTCGGTAAACTCGAACGTGATA
TTACGAAATTTTTCGTAGACCGGGGTTTTCTGGAGATAAAGTCTCCTATCCTTATTCCGGCGGAATACGT
GGAGAGAATGGGTATTAATAATGATACTGAACTTTCAAAACAGATCTTCCGGGTGGATAAAAATCTCTGC
TTGAGGCCAATGCTTGCCCCGACTCTTTATAACTATGCTCGAAAACTCGATAGGATTTTACCAGGCCCAA
TAAAAATTTTCGAAGTCGGACCTTGTTACCGGAAAGAGTCTGACGGCAAAGAGCACCTGGAAGAATTTAC
TATGGTGAACTTCTTTCAGATGGGTTCGGGATGTACTCGGGAAAATCTTGAAGCTCTCATCAAAGAGTTT
CTGGACTATCTGGAAATCGACTTCGAAATCGTAGGAGATTCCTGTATGGTCTTTGGGGATACTCTTGATA
TAATGCACGGGGACCTGGAGCTTTCTTCGGCAGTCGTCGGGCCAGTTTCTCTTGATAGAGAATGGGGTAT
TGACAAACCATGGATAGGTGCAGGTTTTGGTCTTGAACGCTTGCTCAAGGTTATGCACGGCTTTAAAAAC
ATTAAGAGGGCATCAAGGTCCGAATCTTACTATAATGGGATTTCAACCAATCTATAAGCGGCCGCGTTTA
AACGGTCTCCAGCTTGGCTGTTTTGGCGGATGAGAGAAGATTTTCAGCCTGATACAGATTAAATCAGAAC
GCAGAAGCGGTCTGATAAAACAGAATTTGCCTGGCGGCAGTAGCGCGGTGGTCCCACCTGACCCCATGCC
GAACTCAGAAGTGAAACGCCGTAGCGCCGATGGTAGTGTGGGGTCTCCCCATGCGAGAGTAGGGAACTGC
CAGGCATCAAATAAAACGAAAGGCTCAGTCGAAAGACTGGGCCTTGTTTGTGAGCTCCCGGTCATCAATC
ATCCCCATAATCCTTGTTAGCCTGCAGGTAATTCCGCTTCGCAACATGTGAGCACCGGTTTATTGACTAC
CGGAAGCAGTGTGACCGTGTGCTTCTCAAATGCCTGAGGCCAGTTTGCTCAGGCTCTCCCCGTGGAGGTA
ATAATTGACGATATGATCAGTGCACGGCTAACTAAGCGGCCTGCTGACTTTCTCGCCGATCAAAAGGCAT
TTTGCTATTAAGGGATTGACGAGGGCGTATCTGCGCAGTAAGATGCGCCCCGCATTCGGAAACCTGATCA
TGTAGATCGAATGGACTCTAAATCCGTTCAGCCGGGTTAGATTCCCGGGGTTTCCGCCAAATTCGAAAAG
CCTGCTCAACGAGCAGGCTTTTTTGCATGCTCGAGCAGCTCAGGGTCGAATTTGCCATGGCGGCCACCAG
GTACCACCGGCGCCTCAGGCATTTGAGAAGCACACGGTCACACTGCTTCCGGTAGTCAATAAACCGGTAA
ACCAGCAATAGACATAAGCGGCTATTTAACGACCCTGCCCTGAACCGACGACCGGGTCATCGTGGCCGGA
TCTTGCGGCCCCTCGGCTTGAACGAATTGTTAGACATTATTTGCCGACTACCTTGGTGATCTCGCCTTTC
ACGTAGTGGACAAATTCTTCCAACTGATCTGCGCGCGAGGCCAAGCGATCTTCTTCTTGTCCAAGATAAG
CCTGTCTAGCTTCAAGTATGACGGGCTGATACTGGGCCGGCAGGCGCTCCATTGCCCAGTCGGCAGCGAC
ATCCTTCGGCGCGATTTTGCCGGTTACTGCGCTGTACCAAATGCGGGACAACGTAAGCACTACATTTCGC
TCATCGCCAGCCCAGTCGGGCGGCGAGTTCCATAGCGTTAAGGTTTCATTTAGCGCCTCAAATAGATCCT
GTTCAGGAACCGGATCAAAGAGTTCCTCCGCCGCTGGACCTACCAAGGCAACGCTATGTTCTCTTGCTTT
TGTCAGCAAGATAGCCAGATCAATGTCGATCGTGGCTGGCTCGAAGATACCTGCAAGAATGTCATTGCGC
TGCCATTCTCCAAATTGCAGTTCGCGCTTAGCTGGATAACGCCACGGAATGATGTCGTCGTGCACAACAA
TGGTGACTTCTACAGCGCGGAGAATCTCGCTCTCTCCAGGGGAAGCCGAAGTTTCCAAAAGGTCGTTGAT
CAAAGCTCGCCGCGTTGTTTCATCAAGCCTTACGGTCACCGTAACCAGCAAATCAATATCACTGTGTGGC
TTCAGGCCGCCATCCACTGCGGAGCCGTACAAATGTACGGCCAGCAACGTCGGTTCGAGATGGCGCTCGA
TGACGCCAACTACCTCTGATAGTTGAGTCGATACTTCGGCGATCACCGCTTCCCTCATACTCTTCCTTTT
TCAATATTATTGAAGCATTTATCAGGGTTATTGTCTCATGAGCGGATACATATTTGAATGTATTTAGAAA
AATAAACAAATAGCTAGCTCACTCGGTCGCTACGCTCCGGGCGTGAGACTGCGGCGGGCGCTGCGGACAC
ATACAAAGTTACCCACAGATTCCGTGGATAAGCAGGGGACTAACATGTGAGGCAAAACAGCAGGGCCGCG
CCGGTGGCGTTTTTCCATAGGCTCCGCCCTCCTGCCAGAGTTCACATAAACAGACGCTTTTCCGGTGCAT
CTGTGGGAGCCGTGAGGCTCAACCATGAATCTGACAGTACGGGCGAAACCCGACAGGACTTAAAGATCCC
CACCGTTTCCGGCGGGTCGCTCCCTCTTGCGCTCTCCTGTTCCGACCCTGCCGTTTACCGGATACCTGTT
CCGCCTTTCTCCCTTACGGGAAGTGTGGCGCTTTCTCATAGCTCACACACTGGTATCTCGGCTCGGTGTA
GGTCGTTCGCTCCAAGCTGGGCTGTAAGCAAGAACTCCCCGTTCAGCCCGACTGCTGCGCCTTATCCGGT
AACTGTTCACTTGAGTCCAACCCGGAAAAGCACGGTAAAACGCCACTGGCAGCAGCCATTGGTAACTGGG
AGTTCGCAGAGGATTTGTTTAGCTAAACACGCGGTTGCTCTTGAAGTGTGCGCCAAAGTCCGGCTACACT
GGAAGGACAGATTTGGTTGCTGTGCTCTGCGAAAGCCAGTTACCACGGTTAAGCAGTTCCCCAACTGACT
TAACCTTCGATCAAACCACCTCCCCAGGTGGTTTTTTCGTTTACAGGGCAAAAGATTACGCGCAGAAAAA
AAGGATCTCAAGAAGATCCTTTGATCTTTTCTACTGAACCGCTCTAGATTTCAGTGCAATTTATCTCTTC
AAATGTAGCACCTGAAGTCAGCCCCATACGATATAAGTTGTAATTCTCATGTTAGTCATGCCCCGCGCCC
ACCGGAAGGAGCTGACTGGGTTGAAGGCTCTCAAGGGCATCGGTCGAGATCCCGGTGCCTAATGAGTGAG
CTAACTTACATTAATTGCGTTGCGCTCACTGCCCGCTTTCCAGTCGGGAAACCTGTCGTGCCAGCTGCAT
TAATGAATCGGCCAACGCGCGGGGAGAGGCGGTTTGCGTATTGGGCGCCAGGGTGGTTTTTCTTTTCACC
AGTGAGACGGGCAACAGCTGATTGCCCTTCACCGCCTGGCCCTGAGAGAGTTGCAGCAAGCGGTCCACGC
TGGTTTGCCCCAGCAGGCGAAAATCCTGTTTGATGGTGGTTAACGGCGGGATATAACATGAGCTGTCTTC
GGTATCGTCGTATCCCACTACCGAGATGTCCGCACCAACGCGCAGCCCGGACTCGGTAATGGCGCGCATT
GCGCCCAGCGCCATCTGATCGTTGGCAACCAGCATCGCAGTGGGAACGATGCCCTCATTCAGCATTTGCA
TGGTTTGTTGAAAACCGGACATGGCACTCCAGTCGCCTTCCCGTTCCGCTATCGGCTGAATTTGATTGCG
AGTGAGATATTTATGCCAGCCAGCCAGACGCAGACGCGCCGAGACAGAACTTAATGGGCCCGCTAACAGC
GCGATTTGCTGGTGACCCAATGCGACCAGATGCTCCACGCCCAGTCGCGTACCGTCTTCATGGGAGAAAA
TAATACTGTTGATGGGTGTCTGGTCAGAGACATCAAGAAATAACGCCGGAACATTAGTGCAGGCAGCTTC
CACAGCAATGGCATCCTGGTCATCCAGCGGATAGTTAATGATCAGCCCACTGACGCGTTGCGCGAGAAGA
TTGTGCACCGCCGCTTTACAGGCTTCGACGCCGCTTCGTTCTACCATCGACACCACCACGCTGGCACCCA
GTTGATCGGCGCGAGATTTAATCGCCGCGACAATTTGCGACGGCGCGTGCAGGGCCAGACTGGAGGTGGC
AACGCCAATCAGCAACGACTGTTTGCCCGCCAGTTGTTGTGCCACGCGGTTGGGAATGTAATTCAGCTCC
GCCATCGCCGCTTCCACTTTTTCCCGCGTTTTCGCAGAAACGTGGCTGGCCTGGTTCACCACGCGGGAAA
CGGTCTGATAAGAGACACCGGCATACTCTGCGACATCGTATAACGTTACTGGTTTCACATTC
